>Addgene plasmid #159498 | pAV-U6+27-Linear-1_PolyU(4)_HairpinDistance(10)nts_Tornado-Corn | addgene full sequence | sequence record 311780 | Addgene NGS Result
AAGGTCGGGCAGGAAGAGGGCCTATTTCCCATGATTCCTTCATATTTGCATATACGATACAAGGCTGTTA
GAGAGATAATTAGAATTAATTTGACTGTAAACACAAAGATATTAGTACAAAATACGTGACGTAGAAAGTA
ATAATTTCTTGGGTAGTTTGCAGTTTTAAAATTATGTTTTAAAATGGACTATCATATGCTTACCGTAACT
TGAAAGTATTTCGATTTCTTGGCTTTATATATCTTGTGGAAAGGACGAAACACCGTGCTCGCTTCGGCAG
CACATATGGTTGCGGCTTTCTGCTGCAATCACTAGTTGGCTTTTCGACGGCCATCAGTCGCCGGTCCCAA
GCCCGGATAAAATGGGAGGGGGCGGGAAACCGCCTAACCATGCCGACTGATGGCAGGCCCGGATAGCTCA
GTCGGTAGAGCAGCGGCCGCGCGATTCGAGGAAGGAGGTCTGAGGAGGTCACTGAATCGCGCGGCCGCGG
GTCCAGGGTTCAAGTCCCTGTTCGGGCCTGCCATCAGTCGGCGTGGACTGTAGAACACTGCCAATGCCGG
TCCCAAGCCCGGATAAAAGTGGAGGGTACAGTCCACGCTCTAGAGCGGACTTCGGTCCGCTTTTTACTAG
GACCTGCAGGCATGCAAGCTTGACGTCGGTTACCGATATCCATATGGCGGCCGCATCGATCTCGAGCCGC
GGACTAGTAACTTGTTTATTGCAGCTTATAATGGTTACAAATAAAGCAATAGCATCACAAATTTCACAAA
TAAAGCATTTTTTTCACTGCATTCTAGTTGTGGTTTGTCCAAACTCATCAATGTATCTTATCATGTCTTA
CGTAGATAAGTAGCATGGCGGGTTAATCATTAACTACAAGGAACCCCTAGTGATGGAGTTGGCCACTCCC
TCTCTGCGCGCTCGCTCGCTCACTGAGGCCGGGCGACCAAAGGTCGCCCGACGCCCGGGCTTTGCCCGGG
CGGCCTCAGTGAGCGAGCGAGCGCGCAGAGAGGGACAGATCTGCAGATCTGCTGGCGTAATAGCGAAGAG
GCCCGCACCGATCGCCCTTCCCAACAGTTGCGCAGCCTGAATGGCGAATGGAAATTGTAAGCGTTAATAT
TTTGTTAAAATTCGCGTTAAATTTTTGTTAAATCAGCTCATTTTTTAACCAATAGGCCGAAATCGGCAAA
ATCCCTTATAAATCAAAAGAATAGACCGAGATAGGGT
[37 nt withheld, positions 1228-1264]
AAAGAACGTGGACTCCAACGTCAAAGG
[49 nt withheld, positions 1292-1340]
T
[91 nt withheld, positions 1342-1432]
G
[124 nt withheld, positions 1434-1557]
CAGGTGGCACTTTTCGGGGAAATGTGCGCGGAACCCCTATTTGTTTATTTTTCTAAATACATTCAAATAT
GTATCCGCTCATGAGACAATAACCCTGATAAATGCTTCAATAATATTGAAAAAGGAAGAGTATGAGTATT
CAACATTTCCGTGTCGCCCTTATTCCCTTTTTTGCGGCATTTTGCCTTCCTGTTTTTGCTCACCCAGAAA
CGCTGGTGAAAGTAAAAGATGCTGAAGATCAGTTGGGTGCACGAGTGGGTTACATCGAACTGGATCTCAA
CAGCGGTAAGATCCTTGAGAGTTTTCGCCCCGAAGAACGTTTTCCAATGATGAGCACTTTTAAAGTTCTG
CTATGTGGCGCGGTATTATCCCGTATTGACGCCGGGCAAGAGCAACTCGGTCGCCGCATACACTATTCTC
AGAATGACTTGGTTGAGTACTCACCAGTCACAGAAAAGCATCTTACGGATGGCATGACAGTAAGAGAATT
ATGCAGTGCTGCCATAACCATGAGTGATAACACTGCGGCCAACTTACTTCTGACAACGATCGGAGGACCG
AAGGAGCTAACCGCTTTTTTGCACAACATGGGGGATCATGTAACTCGCCTTGATCGTTGGGAACCGGAGC
TGAATGAAGCCATACCAAACGACGAGCGTGACACCACGATGCCTGTAGCAATGGCAACAACGTTGCGCAA
ACTATTAACTGGCGAACTACTTACTCTAGCTTCCCGGCAACAATTAATAGACTGGATGGAGGCGGATAAA
GTTGCAGGACCACTTCTGCGCTCGGCCCTTCCGGCTGGCTGGTTTATTGCTGATAAATCTGGAGCCGGTG
AGCGTGGGTCTCGCGGTATCATTGCAGCACTGGGGCCAGATGGTAAGCCCTCCCGTATCGTAGTTATCTA
CACGACGGGGAGTCAGGCAACTATGGATGAACGAAATAGACAGATCGCTGAGATAGGTGCCTCACTGATT
AAGCATTGGTAACTGTCAGACCAAGTTTACTCATATATACTTTAGATTGATTTAAAACTTCATTTTTAAT
TTAAAAGGATCTAGGTGAAGATCCTTTTTGATAATCTCATGACCAAAATCCCTTAACGTGAGTTTTCGTT
CCACTGAGCGTCAGACCCCGTAGAAAAGATCAAAGGATCTTCTTGAGATCCTTTTTTTCTGCGCGTAATC
TGCTGCTTGCAAACAAAAAAACCACCGCTACCAGCGGTGGTTTGTTTGCCGGATCAAGAGCTACCAACTC
TTTTTCCGAAGGTAACTGGCTTCAGCAGAGCGCAGATACCAAATACTGTTCTTCTAGTGTAGCCGTAGTT
AGGCCACCACTTCAAGAACTCTGTAGCACCGCCTACATACCTCGCTCTGCTAATCCTGTTACCAGTGGCT
GCTGCCAGTGGCGATAAGTCGTGTCTTACCGGGTTGGACTCAAGACGATAGTTACCGGATAAGGCGCAGC
GGTCGGGCTGAACGGGGGGTTCGTGCACACAGCCCAGCTTGGAGCGAACGACCTACACCGAACTGAGATA
CCTACAGCGTGAGCTATGAGAAAGCGCCACGCTTCCCGAAGGGAGAAAGGCGGACAGGTATCCGGTAAGC
GGCAGGGTCGGAACAGGAGAGCGCACGAGGGAGCTTCCAGGGGGAAACGCCTGGTATCTTTATAGTCCTG
TCGGGTTTCGCCACCTCTGACTTGAGCGTCGATTTTTGTGATGCTCGTCAGGGGGGCGGAGCCTATGGAA
AAACGCCAGCAACGCGGCCTTTTTACGGTTCCTGGCCTTTTGCTGGCCTTTTGCTCACATGTTCTTTCCT
GCGTTATCCCCTGATTCTGTGGATAACCGTATTACCGCCTTTGAGTGAGCTGATACCGCTCGCCGCAGCC
GAACGACCGAGCGCAGCGAGTCAGTGAGCGAGCGCGCAGAGAGGGAGTGGCCAACTCCATCACTAGGGGT
TCCTGGAGGGGTGGAGTCGTGACGTGAATTACGTCATAGGGTTAGGGAGGTCCTGGATCGATCCAGACAT
GATAAGATACATTGATGAGTTTGGACAAACCACAACTAGAATGCAGTGAAAAAAATGCTTTATTTGTGAA
ATTTGTGATGCTATTGCTTTATTTGTAACCATTATAAGCTGCAATAAACAAGTTAACAACAACAATTGCA
TTCATTTTATGTTTCAGGTTCAGGGGGAGGTGTGGGAGGTTTTTTAAAGCAAGTAAAACCTCTACAAATG
TGGTATGGCTGATTATGATCTCTAGTCAAGGCACTATACATCAAATATTCCTTATTAACCCCTTTACAAA
TTAAAAAGCTAAAGGTACACAATTTTTGAGCATAGTTATTAATAGCAGACACTCTATGCCTGTGTGGAGT
AAGAAAAAACAGTATGTTATGATTATAACTGTTATGCCTACTTATAAAGGTTACAGAATATTTTTCCATA
ATTTTCTTGTATAGCAGTGCAGCTTTTTCCTTTGTGGTGTAAATAGCAAAGCAAGCAAGAGTTCTATTAC
TAAACACAGCATGACTCAAAAAACTTAGCAATTCTGAAGGAAAGTCCTTGGGGTCTTCTACCTTTCTCTT
CTTTTTTGGAGGAGTAGAATGTTGAGAGTCAGCAGTAGCCTCATCATCACTAGATGGCATTTCTTCTGAG
CAAAACAGGTTTTCCTCATTAAAGGCATTCCACCACTGCTCCCATTCATCAGTTCCATAGGTTGGAATCT
AAAATACACAAACAATTAGAATCAGTAGTTTAACACATTATACACTTAAAAATTTTATATTTACCTTAGA
GCTTTAAATCTCTGTAGGTAGTTTGTCCAATTATGTCACACCACAGAAGTAAGGTTCCTTCACAAAGATC
CGGACCAAAGCGGCCATCGTGCCTCCCCACTCCTGCAGTTCGGGGGCATGGATGCGCGGATAGCCGCTGC
TGGTTTCCTGGATGCCGACGGATTTGCACTGCCGGTAGAACTCCGCGAGGTCGTCCAGCCTCAGGCAGCA
GCTGAACCAACTCGCGAGGGGATCGAGCCCGGGGTGGGCGAAGAACTCCAGCATGAGATCCCCGCGCTGG
AGGATCATCCAGCCGGCGTCCCGGAAAACGATTCCGAAGCCCAACCTTTCATAGAAGGCGGCGGTGGAAT
CGAAATCTCGTGATGGCAGGTTGGGCGTCGCTTGGTCGGTCATTTCGAACCCCAGAGTCCCGCTCAGAAG
AACTCGTCAAGAAGGCGATAGAAGGCGATGCGCTGCGAATCGGGAGCGGCGATACCGTAAAGCACGAGGA
AGCGGTCAGCCCATTCGCCGCCAAGCTCTTCAGCAATATCACGGGTAGCCAACGCTATGTCCTGATAGCG
GTCCGCCACACCCAGCCGGCCACAGTCGATGAATCCAGAAAAGCGGCCATTTTCCACCATGATATTCGGC
AAGCAGGCATCGCCATGGGTCACGACGAGATCCTCGCCGTCGGGCATGCGCGCCTTGAGCCTGGCGAACA
GTTCGGCTGGCGCGAGCCCCTGATGCTCTTCGTCCAGATCATCCTGATCGACAAGACCGGCTTCCATCCG
AGTACGTGCTCGCTCGATGCGATGTTTCGCTTGGTGGTCGAATGGGCAGGTAGCCGGATCAAGCGTATGC
AGCCGCCGCATTGCATCAGCCATGATGGATACTTTCTCGGCAGGAGCAAGGTGAGATGACAGGAGATCCT
GCCCCGGCACTTCGCCCAATAGCAGCCAGTCCCTTCCCGCTTCAGTGACAACGTCGAGCACAGCTGCGCA
AGGAACGCCCGTCGTGGCCAGCCACGATAGCCGCGCTGCCTCGTCCTGCAGTTCATTCAGGGCACCGGAC
AGGTCGGTCTTGACAAAAAGAACCGGGCGCCCCTGCGCTGACAGCCGGAACACGGCGGCATCAGAGCAGC
CGATTGTCTGTTGTGCCCAGTCATAGCCGAATAGCCTCTCCACCCAAGCGGCCGGAGAACCTGCGTGCAA
TCCATCTTGTTCAATCATGCGAAACGATCCTCATCCTGTCTCTTGATCAGATCTTGATCCCCTGCGCCAT
CAGATCCTTGGCGGCAAGAAAGCCATCCAGTTTACTTTGCAGGGCTTCCCAACCTTACCAGAGGGCGCCC
CAGCTGGCAATTCCGGTTCGCTTGCTGTCCATAAAACCGCCCAGTCTAGCTATCGCCATGTAAGCCCACT
GCAAGCTACCTGCTTTCTCTTTGCGCTTGCGTTTTCCCTTGTCCAGATAGCCCAGTAGCTGACATTCATC
CGGGGTCAGCACCGTTTCTGCGGACTGGCTTTCTACGTGTTCCGCTTCCTTTAGCAGCCCTTGCGCCCTG
AGTGCTTGCGGCAGCGTGAAGCTTTTTGCAAAAGCCTAGGCCTCCAAAAAAGCCTCCTCACTACTTCTGG
AATAGCTCAGAGGCCGAGGCGGCCTCGGCCTCTGCATAAATAAAAAAAATTAGTCAGCCATGGGGCGGAG
AATGGGCGGAACTGGGCGGAGTTAGGGGCGGGATGGGCGGAGTTAGGGGCGGGACTATGGTTGCTGACTA
ATTGAGATGCATGCTTTGCATACTTCTGCCTGCTGGGGAGCCTGGGGACTTTCCACACCTGGTTGCTGAC
TAATTGAGATGCATGCTTTGCATACTTCTGCCTGCTGGGGAGCCTGGGGACTTTCCACACCCTAACTGAC
ACACATTCCACAGCCGGATCC
Features (pLannotate 1.2.2; 21 found; start..end, strand, type, name):
     16..256     +  promoter       U6 promoter: RNA polymerase III promoter for human U6 snRNA
    333..399     +  ncRNA          twister-P3 (fragment): Accession: RF03154 - type-P3 twister ribozyme
    406..517     +  ncRNA          tRNA: Accession: RF00005 - tRNA
    631..651     +  misc_feature   MCS (fragment): pUC18/19 multiple cloning site
    709..830     +  polyA_signal   SV40 poly(A) signal: SV40 polyadenylation signal
    879..1008    +  repeat_region  AAV2 ITR (fragment): inverted terminal repeat of adeno-associated virus serotype 2 inverted
   1031..1098    +  CDS            lacZα (fragment): LacZα fragment of β-galactosidase; lacZ fragment
   1129..1557    -  rep_origin     f1 ori (sequence partly withheld): f1 bacteriophage origin of replication; arrow indicates direction of (+) strand synthesis
   1584..1688    +  promoter       AmpR promoter: bla
   1689..2549    +  CDS            AmpR: β-lactamase; bla; confers resistance to ampicillin, carbenicillin, and related antibiotics
   2720..3308    +  rep_origin     ori: high-copy-number ColE1/pMB1/pBR322/pUC origin of replication
   3473..3521    -  repeat_region  AAV2 ITR (fragment): inverted terminal repeat of adeno-associated virus serotype 2 inverted
   3577..3711    -  polyA_signal   SV40 poly(A) signal: SV40 polyadenylation signal
   3734..3817    -  CDS            large T antigen (fragment): large T antigen from SV40 (simian virus 40)
   4136..4156    -  CDS            SV40 NLS: nuclear localization signal of SV40 (simian virus 40) large T antigen
   4286..4351    -  intron         small t intron: SV40 (simian virus 40) small t antigen intron
   4353..4427    -  CDS            small t antigen (fragment): SV40 (simian virus 40) small t antigen
   4430..4750    -  CDS            ble (fragment): BLE_KLEPN - Experimental evidence at protein level: Swiss-Prot protein existence level 1. Binding protein with a strong affinity to the bleomycin family of antibiotics. Binds to CL990; an antimitotic-antibiotic compound. From Klebsiella pneumoniae.
   4774..5565    -  CDS            neo: KKA2_KLEPN - Also known as kan, nptII. Experimental evidence at protein level: Swiss-Prot protein existence level 1. Resistance to kanamycin, neomycin, paromomycin, ribostamycin, butirosin and gentamicin B. From Klebsiella pneumoniae.
   5597..5920    -  CDS            tnpA (fragment): TN5P_ECOLX - Also known as tnp. Experimental evidence at protein level: Swiss-Prot protein existence level 1. Mediates transposition of transposon Tn5 by a 'cut and paste' mechanism. First, the monomeric transposase binds the 19 bp inverted DNA repeats flanking the transposon. Then, dimerization of the DNA- bound transposase creates a synaptic DNA complex. After nicking of the first DNA strand, excision of the transposon proceeds through a series of intermediates. The transposase then mediates the insertion of the transposon at a new site by strand transfer. The activity of the wild- type tran
   5922..6251    -  promoter       SV40 promoter: SV40 enhancer and early promoter
