[The description below was written by a language model from this plasmid's Addgene catalogue record and pLannotate feature annotations shown in this document.]
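Description:
pAV-U6+27-Linear-1_PolyU(4)_HairpinDistance(10)nts_Tornado-Corn is a 6,268-nt mammalian expression plasmid on the pAV backbone, built as a reporter for studying how RNA sequence and structure influence termination by human RNA polymerase III. It is propagated in E. coli through a high-copy ColE1/pUC-type origin with ampicillin selection (AmpR under its own bla promoter). It also carries an f1 phage origin and a residual lacZα fragment. Partial AAV2 inverted terminal repeats are annotated on either side of the mammalian region, a sign of the backbone's AAV-vector ancestry, although the record describes no viral packaging use.

The payload is driven by the human U6 promoter in its "U6+27" form, which, as generally understood, retains the first 27 nucleotides of U6 snRNA at the transcript's 5′ end. A synthetic termination module was inserted downstream of it by Gibson cloning. According to the name and purpose, it combines the "Linear-1" sequence context, a tract of four uracils and a hairpin placed 10 nt upstream of that tract. The module is not separately annotated in the feature table. Beyond it lies the Tornado-Corn reporter, annotated as a twister ribozyme fragment and a tRNA-like scaffold. In the Tornado system, flanking ribozymes process the transcript so that it is circularised in cells, and Corn is a fluorogenic RNA aptamer. Reporter signal should therefore reflect polymerase read-through of the test terminator, so weaker signal implies more efficient termination.

On the opposite strand, an SV40 enhancer/early promoter drives a Tn5-derived neo gene. It is accompanied by ble and transposase fragments, the SV40 small t intron and a poly(A) signal, which could in principle permit G418 selection in mammalian cells.
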