Addgene plasmid #159498: pAV-U6+27-Linear-1_PolyU(4)_HairpinDistance(10)nts_Tornado-Corn
Purpose: Tests for the impacts 4 uracils in a poly-uracil tract in conjunctiuon with a hairpin 10 nts upstream have on human polymerase III transcription elongation from a U6 promoter.
Depositing lab: Julius Lucks. Depositing organization: Northwestern University. Publication: RNA Sequence and Structure Determinants of Pol III Transcriptional Termination in Human Cells. Verosloff MS, Corcoran WK, Dolberg TB, Bushhouse DZ, Leonard JN, Lucks JB. J Mol Biol. 2021 Jun 25;433(13):166978. doi: 10.1016/j.jmb.2021.166978. Epub 2021 Apr 1. PubMed 33811918.
Backbone
  Vector backbone: pAV
  Vector type: Mammalian Expression
Growth in bacteria
  Bacterial resistance: Ampicillin, 100 μg/mL
  Growth temperature: 37°C
  Growth strain: DH5alpha
  Copy number: Unknown
Gene/Insert
  Gene/Insert name: Termination Module:Linear-1_PolyU(4)_HairpinDistance(10)nts
  Species: Synthetic
  Promoter: U6-27
  Cloning method: Gibson Cloning
  Sequencing primers: 5′ F_U6. MV.o87:GAAAGTAATAATTTCTTGGGTAGTTTG; 3′ MV.O12:gcaataaacaagttactagtcc
Terms and licenses: Academic/Nonprofit Terms; Industry Terms: Not Available to Industry
How to cite: pAV-U6+27-Linear-1_PolyU(4)_HairpinDistance(10)nts_Tornado-Corn was a gift from Julius Lucks (Addgene plasmid # 159498 ; http://n2t.net/addgene:159498 ; RRID:Addgene_159498)
