>Addgene plasmid #159498 | pAV-U6+27-Linear-1_PolyU(4)_HairpinDistance(10)nts_Tornado-Corn | depositor partial sequence | sequence record 308324 | 27-Termination_Module
GTGCTCGCTTCGGCAGCACATATGGTTGCGGCTTTCTGCTGCAATCACTAGTTGGCTTTT
