>Addgene plasmid #159498 | pAV-U6+27-Linear-1_PolyU(4)_HairpinDistance(10)nts_Tornado-Corn | depositor partial sequence | sequence record 308325 | Tornado-Corn
GGCCATCAGTCGCCGGTCCCAAGCCCGGATAAAATGGGAGGGGGCGGGAAACCGCCTAACCATGCCGACT
GATGGCAGGCCCGGATAGCTCAGTCGGTAGAGCAGCGGCCGCGCGATTCGAGGAAGGAGGTCTGAGGAGG
TCACTGAATCGCGCGGCCGCGGGTCCAGGGTTCAAGTCCCTGTTCGGGCCTGCCATCAGTCGGCGTGGAC
TGTAGAACACTGCCAATGCCGGTCCCAAGCCCGGATAAAAGTGGAGGGTACAGTCCACGCTCTAGAGCGG
ACTTCGGTCCGCTTTT
